>Addgene plasmid #200540 | pMC-ME_T2A-BFP-P2A-NTRv2-pA ORF-2 | addgene full sequence | sequence record 394646 | Addgene NGS Result
TTGTCCTACTCAGGAGAGCGTTCACCGACAAACAACAGATAAAACGAAAGGCCCAGTCTTCCGACTGAGC
CTTTCGTTTTATTTGATGCCTGGCAGTTCCCTACTCTCGCGTTAACGCTAGCATGGATGTTTTCCCAGTC
ACGACGTTGTAAAACGACGGCCAGTCTTAAGCTCGGGCCCGGTCTCTAGTCCGAGGGCAGAGGCAGTCTG
CTGACATGCGGTGACGTGGAAGAGAATCCCGGCCCTAGCGAGCTGATTAAGGAGAACATGCACATGAAGC
TGTACATGGAGGGCACCGTGGACAACCATCACTTCAAGTGCACATCCGAGGGCGAAGGCAAGCCCTACGA
GGGCACCCAGACCATGAGAATCAAGGTGGTCGAGGGCGGCCCTCTCCCCTTCGCCTTCGACATCCTGGCT
ACTAGCTTCCTCTACGGCAGCAAGACCTTCATCAACCACACCCAGGGCATCCCCGACTTCTTCAAGCAGT
CCTTCCCTGAGGGCTTCACATGGGAGAGAGTCACCACATACGAAGACGGGGGCGTGCTGACCGCTACCCA
GGACACCAGCCTCCAGGACGGCTGCCTCATCTACAACGTCAAGATCAGAGGGGTGAACTTCACATCCAAC
GGCCCTGTGATGCAGAAGAAAACACTCGGCTGGGAGGCCTTCACCGAGACGCTGTACCCCGCTGACGGCG
GCCTGGAAGGCAGAAACGACATGGCCCTGAAGCTCGTGGGCGGGAGCCATCTGATCGCAAACATCAAGAC
CACATATAGATCCAAGAAACCCGCTAAGAACCTCAAGATGCCTGGCGTCTACTATGTGGACTACAGACTG
GAAAGAATCAAGGAGGCCAACAACGAGACGTACGTCGAGCAGCACGAGGTGGCAGTGGCCAGATACTGCG
ACCTCCCTAGCAAACTGGGGCACAAGCTTAATGGAAGCGGAGCTACTAACTTCAGCCTGCTGAAGCAGGC
TGGAGACGTGGAGGAGAACCCCGGGCCTATGACTATTGTTCAAGCTGCCCAATCCCGCTACTCCACCAAA
GCCTTTGATGCTTCGCGCAAATTGCCTGAAGAGAAAGTCGCGGCAGTGAAAGAGTTAATCCGCATGAGTG
CGTCCAGTGTCAACTCGCAACCTTGGCATTTTATTGTCGCGAGCAGTGAAGAGGGAAAAGCGCGCATCGC
CAAAGCAACACAAGGTGGTTTTGCTGCTAATGAGCGCAAGATTTTGGATGCTTCTCACGTTGTGGTGTTC
TGCGCCAAAACGGCGATTGATGAAGCGTACCTACTCGACCTTTTGGAAAGCGAAGACAAAGATGGCCGCT
ACGCCGATGTCGAAGCAAAAAATGGCATGCACGCTGGTCGTTCATTTTTCGTCAACATGCACCGCTTTGA
CTTGAAAGACGCGCATCACTGGATGGAAAAGCAAGTTTACCTCAATGTGGGGACGCTGCTATTGGGTGCT
TCTGCGATGGAGATCGACGCGGTGCCAATTGAAGGCTTCGATGCCAAGGTGCTTGATGAGGAGTTTGGTC
TGCGTGAGAAGGGCTTTACCAGCGTGGTGATTGTGCCGCTGGGTTACCATAGCGAAGACGATTTTAATGC
TAAGCTGCCAAAATCACGTTGGTCAGCAGAGACTGTTTTTACCGAAATCTAACTCGAGTCTAGAACTATA
GTGAGTCGTATTACGTAGATCCAGACATGATAAGATACATTGATGAGTTTGGACAAACCACAACTAGAAT
GCAGTGAAAAAAATGCTTTATTTGTGAAATTTGTGATGCTATTGCTTTATTTGTAACCATTATAAGCTGC
AATAAACAAGTTAACAACAACAATTGCATTCATTTTATGTTTCAGGTTCAGGGGGAGGTGTGGGAGGTTT
TTTAATTCCTCAAGAGACCTCTAGACCAGCCAGGACAGAAATGCCTCGACTTCGCTGCTACCCAAGGTTG
CCGGGTGACGCACACCGTGGAAACGGATGAAGGCACGAACCCAGTGGACATAAGCCTGTTCGGTTCGTAA
GCTGTAATGCAAGTAGCGTATGCGCTCACGCAACTGGTCCAGAACCTTGACCGAACGCAGCGGTGGTAAC
GGCGCAGTGGCGGTTTTCATGGCTTGTTATGACTGTTTTTTTGGGGTACAGTCTATGCCTCGGGCATCCA
AGCAGCAAGCGCGTTACGCCGTGGGTCGATGTTTGATGTTATGGAGCAGCAACGATGTTACGCAGCAGGG
CAGTCGCCCTAAAACAAAGTTAAACATTATGAGGGAAGCGGTGATCGCCGAAGTATCGACTCAACTATCA
GAGGTAGTTGGCGTCATCGAGCGCCATCTCGAACCGACGTTGCTGGCCGTACATTTGTACGGCTCCGCAG
TGGATGGCGGCCTGAAGCCACACAGTGATATTGATTTGCTGGTTACGGTGACCGTAAGGCTTGATGAAAC
AACGCGGCGAGCTTTGATCAACGACCTTTTGGAAACTTCGGCTTCCCCTGGAGAGAGCGAGATTCTCCGC
GCTGTAGAAGTCACCATTGTTGTGCACGACGACATCATTCCGTGGCGTTATCCAGCTAAGCGCGAACTGC
AATTTGGAGAATGGCAGCGCAATGACATTCTTGCAGGTATCTTCGAGCCAGCCACGATCGACATTGATCT
GGCTATCTTGCTGACAAAAGCAAGAGAACATAGCGTTGCCTTGGTAGGTCCAGCGGCGGAGGAACTCTTT
GATCCGGTTCCTGAACAGGATCTATTTGAGGCGCTAAATGAAACCTTAACGCTATGGAACTCGCCGCCCG
ACTGGGCTGGCGATGAGCGAAATGTAGTGCTTACGTTGTCCCGCATTTGGTACAGCGCAGTAACCGGCAA
AATCGCGCCGAAGGATGTCGCTGCCGACTGGGCAATGGAGCGCCTGCCGGCCCAGTATCAGCCCGTCATA
CTTGAAGCTAGACAGGCTTATCTTGGACAAGAAGAAGATCGCTTGGCCTCGCGCGCAGATCAGTTGGAAG
AATTTGTCCACTACGTGAAAGGCGAGATCACCAAGGTAGTCGGCAAATAACCCTCGAGCCACCCATGACC
AAAATCCCTTAACGTGAGTTACGCGTCGTTCCACTGAGCGTCAGACCCCGTAGAAAAGATCAAAGGATCT
TCTTGAGATCCTTTTTTTCTGCGCGTAATCTGCTGCTTGCAAACAAAAAAACCACCGCTACCAGCGGTGG
TTTGTTTGCCGGATCAAGAGCTACCAACTCTTTTTCCGAAGGTAACTGGCTTCAGCAGAGCGCAGATACC
AAATACTGTTCTTCTAGTGTAGCCGTAGTTAGGCCACCACTTCAAGAACTCTGTAGCACCGCCTACATAC
CTCGCTCTGCTAATCCTGTTACCAGTGGCTGCTGCCAGTGGCGATAAGTCGTGTCTTACCGGGTTGGACT
CAAGACGATAGTTACCGGATAAGGCGCAGCGGTCGGGCTGAACGGGGGGTTCGTGCACACAGCCCAGCTT
GGAGCGAACGACCTACACCGAACTGAGATACCTACAGCGTGAGCTATGAGAAAGCGCCACGCTTCCCGAA
GGGAGAAAGGCGGACAGGTATCCGGTAAGCGGCAGGGTCGGAACAGGAGAGCGCACGAGGGAGCTTCCAG
GGGGAAACGCCTGGTATCTTTATAGTCCTGTCGGGTTTCGCCACCTCTGACTTGAGCGTCGATTTTTGTG
ATGCTCGTCAGGGGGGCGGAGCCTATGGAAAAACGCCAGCAACGCGGCCTTTTTACGGTTCCTGGCCTTT
TGCTGGCCTTTTGCTCACATGTTCTTTCCTGCGTTATCCCCTGATTCTGTGGATAACCGTATTACCGCCT
TTGAGTGAGCTGATACCGCTCGCCGCAGCCGAACGACCGAGCGCAGCGAGTCAGTGAGCGAGGAAGCGGA
AGAGCGCCCAATACGCAAACCGCCTCTCCCCGCGCGTTGGCCGATTCATTAATGCAGCTGGCACGACAGG
TTTCCCGACTGGAAAGCGGGCAGTGAGCGCAACGCAATTAATACGCGTACCGCTAGCCAGGAAGAGTTTG
TAGAAACGCAAAAAGGCCATCCGTCAGGATGGCCTTCTGCTTAGTTTGATGCCTGGCAGTTTATGGCGGG
CGTCCTGCCCGCCACCCTCCGGGCCGTTGCTTCACAACGTTCAAATCCGCTCCCGGCGGAT
Features (pLannotate 1.2.2; 12 found; start..end, strand, type, name):
     39..82      +  terminator     rrnB T1 terminator: Escherichia coli rrnB; transcription terminator T1 from the E. coli rrnB gene
    129..165     -  CDS            lacZα (fragment): LacZα fragment of β-galactosidase; lacZ fragment
    247..942     +  CDS            TagBFP: TagBFP is a basic (constitutively fluorescent) blue fluorescent protein published in 2008, derived from Entacmaea quadricolor. It is reported to be a very rapidly-maturing monomer with very low acid sensitivity.
   1009..1659    +  CDS            nfsB: NFSB_SALTY - Also known as nfnB From Salmonella typhimurium (strain LT2 / SGSC1412 / ATCC 700720).
   1676..1693    -  promoter       T7 promoter (fragment): promoter for bacteriophage T7 RNA polymerase
   1698..1832    -  polyA_signal   SV40 poly(A) signal: SV40 polyadenylation signal
   2007..2030    +  promoter       Pc promoter (fragment): intI1 (promoter lies within the coding sequence); class 1 integron promoter
   2206..2262    +  CDS            GmR (fragment): gentamycin acetyltransferase; aacC1; confers resistance to gentamycin
   2269..3060    +  CDS            SmR: aminoglycoside adenylyltransferase (Murphy, 1985); aadA; confers resistance to spectinomycin and streptomycin
   3153..3741    +  rep_origin     ori: high-copy-number ColE1/pMB1/pBR322/pUC origin of replication
   3924..4016    +  CDS            lacI (fragment): lac repressor; lacI; The lac repressor binds to the lac operator to inhibit transcription in E. coli. This inhibition can be relieved by adding lactose or isopropyl-β-D-thiogalactopyranoside (IPTG).
   4071..4098    -  terminator     rrnB T2 terminator: transcription terminator T2 from the E. coli rrnB gene
