[The description below was written by a language model from this plasmid's Addgene catalogue record and pLannotate feature annotations shown in this document.]
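Description:
pMC-ME_T2A-BFP-P2A-NTRv2-pA ORF-2 is a 4,191 bp "middle entry" module for a Mini-Golden (Golden Gate-style) assembly system. It is built on the pU6a:sgRNA#3 backbone and is intended for constructing mini circle donor DNA for knock-in genome editing in zebrafish. It is a bacterial cloning plasmid, replicating from a high-copy ColE1/pUC-type origin and selected with spectinomycin through the aadA (SmR) aminoglycoside adenylyltransferase gene. The annotation also picks up short remnants of a class 1 integron Pc promoter, a gentamicin resistance gene, lacZα and lacI. These appear to be non-functional backbone leftovers. rrnB T1 and T2 terminators lie on either side of the backbone region.

The payload is a promoterless cassette flanked, according to the record, by BsaI sites, so it can be excised and ligated directionally with other modules. It encodes a T2A peptide, TagBFP, a P2A peptide and NTRv2, followed by an SV40 polyadenylation signal. The 2A elements are not called in the feature table but are stated in the name and purpose, and the gaps before and after TagBFP are consistent with them. NTRv2 is annotated as an nfsB-type nitroreductase. The SV40 poly(A) signal is annotated on the minus strand.

The "ORF-2" designation indicates one of several reading-frame versions, which lets the leading T2A be fused in frame to an endogenous coding sequence at the target locus. Once integrated, the host gene's own promoter would drive a single transcript from which ribosomal skipping releases the native protein, the blue fluorescent reporter and nitroreductase as separate polypeptides. Nitroreductase is generally used for prodrug-induced ablation of expressing cells, so the cassette would both label and allow conditional killing of those cells. The record does not state specific target genes.
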