Addgene plasmid #200540: pMC-ME_T2A-BFP-P2A-NTRv2-pA ORF-2
Purpose: mini circle middle entry plasmid for T2A- BFP- P2A- ntr version 2- pA (ORF 2) with flanking BsaI cut sites
Depositing lab: Junsu Kang. Depositing organization: University of Wisconsin, Madison. Publication: Advancing knock-in approaches for robust genome editing in zebrafish. Rodriguez-Parks A, Beezley EG, Manna S, Silaban I, Almutawa SI, Cao S, Ahmed H, Guyer M, Baker S, Richards MP, Kang J. Biol Open. 2026 Feb 2:bio.062472. doi: 10.1242/bio.062472. PubMed 41630603.
Backbone
  Vector backbone: pU6a:sgRNA#3
  Backbone manufacturer: Addgene #64247
  Total vector size (bp): 4191
  Vector type: Mini-Golden
Growth in bacteria
  Bacterial resistance: Spectinomycin, 50 μg/mL
  Growth temperature: 37°C
  Growth strain: DH5alpha
  Copy number: Unknown
Gene/Insert
  Gene/Insert name: BFP, NTRv2
Terms and licenses: Academic/Nonprofit Terms; Industry Terms: Not Available to Industry
How to cite: pMC-ME_T2A-BFP-P2A-NTRv2-pA ORF-2 was a gift from Junsu Kang (Addgene plasmid # 200540 ; http://n2t.net/addgene:200540 ; RRID:Addgene_200540)
